>Addgene plasmid #71536 | pMpGE010 | depositor full sequence | sequence record 140016 | pMpGE010 sequence 17689 bps
TTTCACGCCCTTTTAAATATCCGATTATTCTAATAAACGCTCTTTTCTCTTAGGTTTACCCGCCAATATA
TCCTGTCAAACACTGATAGTTTAAACTGAAGGCGGGAAACGACAATCTGATCCAAGCTCAAGCTGCTCTA
GCATTCGCCATTCAGGCTGCGCAACTGTTGGGAAGGGCGATCGGTGCGGGCCTCTTCGCTATTACGCCAG
CTGGCGAAAGGGGGATGTGCTGCAAGGCGATTAAGTTGGGTAACGCCAGGGTTTTCCCAGTCACGACGTT
GTAAAACGACGGCCAGTGCCAAGCTTGGCCCGGGCAAATGAGTCACACACATTGTTGAGAGACATATCAA
AATAACTCAATTGTAAGGTAAGTTGATAGATTTCCCAGTTAAATGCATTATTTTAACAATATTTGTATCT
CAAATTTTCAAAATCATATCAAATTTGCAGATCTTGATGATGATTCACAACTCTGTCTTCGATTTTTGAT
TGTTAACGGGTATCGATATTTGGGTAACTTAAAAAGAATTTGCTAAAGATCTTAAAAAACAGATTAAAAA
AACCTTTCAAAATAGCTAATCCTTTAAATCCGTTTCACAATATAATGCTCATTGATGATAATCGAAAAGA
TTCCATTTTAAAGTGCATATAAATTGCTTAATTATCTCTTTCTGTCTCGTAATATTTTGTTCTCTCCTAT
TGGATCGGACCCGCATCTTCTCGATCAGTTCACTATACTAATATTTGGTCAACTTCAAGAGAGATTAGAA
CTTCGTTCTCCAAAGTGTAAAGGCCGACAAGCAGAAAAGGAAACTTCAATCAGAAGCCTTCTAGGTTTTC
CCGCGTCCCAAAAAGCGAAGGGAGGACGGGGAGGACGGTGAGGCCAGAAGAAGAAAGCAACAGTAAAATC
TCATGTGATTGCGTGCATGTCATGGATCTATGGGATGCTAGTCCACCGTTTGGAAGTATGTGCAGAAGGA
GAAAGGCGCGGGAGGCCAAAAGCGACTTCGGCCACCTCTCTACTTTCTAGAAAGTTTGCTCGCAGCTTGT
AATAAGCGCGGAAAAGGTACTCGAAAAACCGGAGCAATCGGTGTGGTATCAGCAGTCGGGTTCGCTAAAC
CTACGTCTTCTTATTTTGGAATGTTAAATTGAAAGGGCGTGCCGGCCCTAAGCACGGACGATGTGACAGA
CGGAGGAGTGTGAGCAATTCGGATGACGATGCTGGCCGGCAGTCACGACAAAGAGTCCGAAGGGGCATGG
ACAGGGCAATATATAAATGGAAAAGAGGCTTTGAATATTCCTAACCCTTCGTCGTCGGCCTCCCAACTTG
CCCTCGCATGCTGAATTGGCCGCCTATCTGCGAATGGCCGGCCGCCGACCCTAAGTCGCAATAACTTGAA
CGGAGCCGATGCAAAGTCCTTATCGAACGCTCGTTATTATAAACGGGGCAGACCTAGGTATTTAATTATA
TCAAAACCCTCCGCAATTTCGCTAATCATTCCCTAATTTCTTCTACTTTGGCGTCTAGTGCTGTGGTCGC
GCTTGCTCTCAAAGCTCGCTGGGAGGCAGTGGAGCGTCTGGCTTAAAATCGATCGCCGCAACCCTAGAGT
TCCTTTCACTTCTTTCTCTCTTGCGTGGAGAGCATCGACATCGAAGAGCTGCATCTTGTCTTCTGGTATG
CGCCTTGTGCCCTCGTCTCTGTACGTCGTTACGATTGCTCGATATTGTGATTGTCTAGACCTGAAACCCG
ACTGGAGCTTTTACGTGGTGTCGATTGGGGCCTCGAGCGAGTGATTTTTTAGGTTCGTTTTAGCCAAGTA
CATCCCACTTTGGTCAGTCCTGTTATCTCGGTAAGGTGTTCAGTTCGGTCTCTGGTGCGGAGGTGCCTCG
TAAGTTTCCTGCATGATAGATTTGTCTATCCTTGACTTGAAGAGGAGTCGAAGGTCAGCGAGGTTGGCTG
TGTGCTATGGACGTCGGTGCTCCTTGGTTCCGTGCTTCTATGGGTGTTGCCTCAACAGTATTGATGTGCC
TGCAGAAAGGTTGACTAGAGTTATCAACAAGTTTGTACAAAAAAGCAGGCTCCGCGGCCGCCCCCTTCAC
CATGGATAAGAAGTACTCTATCGGACTCGATATCGGAACTAACTCTGTGGGATGGGCTGTGATCACCGAT
GAGTACAAGGTGCCATCTAAGAAGTTCAAGGTTCTCGGAAACACCGATAGGCACTCTATCAAGAAAAACC
TTATCGGTGCTCTCCTCTTCGATTCTGGTGAAACTGCTGAGGCTACCAGACTCAAGAGAACCGCTAGAAG
AAGGTACACCAGAAGAAAGAACAGGATCTGCTACCTCCAAGAGATCTTCTCTAACGAGATGGCTAAAGTG
GATGATTCATTCTTCCACAGGCTCGAAGAGTCATTCCTCGTGGAAGAAGATAAGAAGCACGAGAGGCACC
CTATCTTCGGAAACATCGTTGATGAGGTGGCATACCACGAGAAGTACCCTACTATCTACCACCTCAGAAA
GAAGCTCGTTGATTCTACTGATAAGGCTGATCTCAGGCTCATCTACCTCGCTCTCGCTCACATGATCAAG
TTCAGAGGACACTTCCTCATCGAGGGTGATCTCAACCCTGATAACTCTGATGTGGATAAGTTGTTCATCC
AGCTCGTGCAGACCTACAACCAGCTTTTCGAAGAGAACCCTATCAACGCTTCAGGTGTGGATGCTAAGGC
TATCCTCTCTGCTAGGCTCTCTAAGTCAAGAAGGCTTGAGAACCTCATTGCTCAGCTCCCTGGTGAGAAG
AAGAACGGACTTTTCGGAAACTTGATCGCTCTCTCTCTCGGACTCACCCCTAACTTCAAGTCTAACTTCG
ATCTCGCTGAGGATGCAAAGCTCCAGCTCTCAAAGGATACCTACGATGATGATCTCGATAACCTCCTCGC
TCAGATCGGAGATCAGTACGCTGATTTGTTCCTCGCTGCTAAGAACCTCTCTGATGCTATCCTCCTCAGT
GATATCCTCAGAGTGAACACCGAGATCACCAAGGCTCCACTCTCAGCTTCTATGATCAAGAGATACGATG
AGCACCACCAGGATCTCACACTTCTCAAGGCTCTTGTTAGACAGCAGCTCCCAGAGAAGTACAAAGAGAT
TTTCTTCGATCAGTCTAAGAACGGATACGCTGGTTACATCGATGGTGGTGCATCTCAAGAAGAGTTCTAC
AAGTTCATCAAGCCTATCCTCGAGAAGATGGATGGAACCGAGGAACTCCTCGTGAAGCTCAATAGAGAGG
ATCTTCTCAGAAAGCAGAGGACCTTCGATAACGGATCTATCCCTCATCAGATCCACCTCGGAGAGTTGCA
CGCTATCCTTAGAAGGCAAGAGGATTTCTACCCATTCCTCAAGGATAACAGGGAAAAGATTGAGAAGATT
CTCACCTTCAGAATCCCTTACTACGTGGGACCTCTCGCTAGAGGAAACTCAAGATTCGCTTGGATGACCA
GAAAGTCTGAGGAAACCATCACCCCTTGGAACTTCGAAGAGGTGGTGGATAAGGGTGCTAGTGCTCAGTC
TTTCATCGAGAGGATGACCAACTTCGATAAGAACCTTCCAAACGAGAAGGTGCTCCCTAAGCACTCTTTG
CTCTACGAGTACTTCACCGTGTACAACGAGTTGACCAAGGTTAAGTACGTGACCGAGGGAATGAGGAAGC
CTGCTTTTTTGTCAGGTGAGCAAAAGAAGGCTATCGTTGATCTCTTGTTCAAGACCAACAGAAAGGTGAC
CGTGAAGCAGCTCAAAGAGGATTACTTCAAGAAAATCGAGTGCTTCGATTCAGTTGAGATTTCTGGTGTT
GAGGATAGGTTCAACGCATCTCTCGGAACCTACCACGATCTCCTCAAGATCATTAAGGATAAGGATTTCT
TGGATAACGAGGAAAACGAGGATATCTTGGAGGATATCGTTCTTACCCTCACCCTCTTTGAAGATAGAGA
GATGATTGAAGAAAGGCTCAAGACCTACGCTCATCTCTTCGATGATAAGGTGATGAAGCAGTTGAAGAGA
AGAAGATACACTGGTTGGGGAAGGCTCTCAAGAAAGCTCATTAACGGAATCAGGGATAAGCAGTCTGGAA
AGACAATCCTTGATTTCCTCAAGTCTGATGGATTCGCTAACAGAAACTTCATGCAGCTCATCCACGATGA
TTCTCTCACCTTTAAAGAGGATATCCAGAAGGCTCAGGTTTCAGGACAGGGTGATAGTCTCCATGAGCAT
ATCGCTAACCTCGCTGGATCTCCTGCAATCAAGAAGGGAATCCTCCAGACTGTGAAGGTTGTGGATGAGT
TGGTGAAGGTGATGGGAAGGCATAAGCCTGAGAACATCGTGATCGAAATGGCTAGAGAGAACCAGACCAC
TCAGAAGGGACAGAAGAACTCTAGGGAAAGGATGAAGAGGATCGAGGAAGGTATCAAAGAGCTTGGATCT
CAGATCCTCAAAGAGCACCCTGTTGAGAACACTCAGCTCCAGAATGAGAAGCTCTACCTCTACTACCTCC
AGAACGGAAGGGATATGTATGTGGATCAAGAGTTGGATATCAACAGGCTCTCTGATTACGATGTTGATCA
TATCGTGCCACAGTCATTCTTGAAGGATGATTCTATCGATAACAAGGTGCTCACCAGGTCTGATAAGAAC
AGGGGTAAGAGTGATAACGTGCCAAGTGAAGAGGTTGTGAAGAAAATGAAGAACTATTGGAGGCAGCTCC
TCAACGCTAAGCTCATCACTCAGAGAAAGTTCGATAACTTGACTAAGGCTGAGAGGGGAGGACTCTCTGA
ATTGGATAAGGCAGGATTCATCAAGAGGCAGCTTGTGGAAACCAGGCAGATCACTAAGCACGTTGCACAG
ATCCTCGATTCTAGGATGAACACCAAGTACGATGAGAACGATAAGTTGATCAGGGAAGTGAAGGTTATCA
CCCTCAAGTCAAAGCTCGTGTCTGATTTCAGAAAGGATTTCCAATTCTACAAGGTGAGGGAAATCAACAA
CTACCACCACGCTCACGATGCTTACCTTAACGCTGTTGTTGGAACCGCTCTCATCAAGAAGTATCCTAAG
CTCGAGTCAGAGTTCGTGTACGGTGATTACAAGGTGTACGATGTGAGGAAGATGATCGCTAAGTCTGAGC
AAGAGATCGGAAAGGCTACCGCTAAGTATTTCTTCTACTCTAACATCATGAATTTCTTCAAGACCGAGAT
TACCCTCGCTAACGGTGAGATCAGAAAGAGGCCACTCATCGAGACAAACGGTGAAACAGGTGAGATCGTG
TGGGATAAGGGAAGGGATTTCGCTACCGTTAGAAAGGTGCTCTCTATGCCACAGGTGAACATCGTTAAGA
AAACCGAGGTGCAGACCGGTGGATTCTCTAAAGAGTCTATCCTCCCTAAGAGGAACTCTGATAAGCTCAT
TGCTAGGAAGAAGGATTGGGACCCTAAGAAATACGGTGGTTTCGATTCTCCTACCGTGGCTTACTCTGTT
CTCGTTGTGGCTAAGGTTGAGAAGGGAAAGAGTAAGAAGCTCAAGTCTGTTAAGGAACTTCTCGGAATCA
CTATCATGGAAAGGTCATCTTTCGAGAAGAACCCAATCGATTTCCTCGAGGCTAAGGGATACAAAGAGGT
TAAGAAGGATCTCATCATCAAGCTCCCAAAGTACTCACTCTTCGAACTCGAGAACGGTAGAAAGAGGATG
CTCGCTTCTGCTGGTGAGCTTCAAAAGGGAAACGAGCTTGCTCTCCCATCTAAGTACGTTAACTTTCTTT
ACCTCGCTTCTCACTACGAGAAGTTGAAGGGATCTCCAGAAGATAACGAGCAGAAGCAACTTTTCGTTGA
GCAGCACAAGCACTACTTGGATGAGATCATCGAGCAGATCTCTGAGTTCTCTAAAAGGGTGATCCTCGCT
GATGCAAACCTCGATAAGGTGTTGTCTGCTTACAACAAGCACAGAGATAAGCCTATCAGGGAACAGGCAG
AGAACATCATCCATCTCTTCACCCTTACCAACCTCGGTGCTCCTGCTGCTTTCAAGTACTTCGATACAAC
CATCGATAGGAAGAGATACACCTCTACCAAAGAAGTGCTCGATGCTACCCTCATCCATCAGTCTATCACT
GGACTCTACGAGACTAGGATCGATCTCTCACAGCTCGGTGGTGATTCAAGGGCTGATCCTAAGAAGAAGA
GGAAGGTTTGAGGCGCGCCGAGCTCCAGGCCTCCCAGCTTTCGTCCGTATCATCGGTTTCGACAACGTTC
GTCAAGTTCAATGCATCAGTTTCATTGCCCACACACCAGAATCCTACTAAGTTTGAGTATTATGGCATTG
GAAAAGCTGTTTTCTTCTATCATTTGTTCTGCTTGTAATTTACTGTGTTCTTTCAGTTTTTGTTTTCGGA
CATCAAAATGCAAATGGATGGATAAGAGTTAATAAATGATATGGTCCTTTTGTTCATTCTCAAATTATTA
TTATCTGTTGTTTTTACTTTAATGGGTTGAATTTAAGTAAGAAAGGAACTAACAGTGTGATATTAAGGTG
CAATGTTAGACATATAAAACAGTCTTTCACCTCTCTTTGGTTATGTCTTGAATTGGTTTGTTTCTTCACT
TATCTGTGTAATCAAGTTTACTATGAGTCTATGATCAAGTAATTATGCAATCAAGTTAAGTACAGTATAG
GCTTAAGGGTGGGCGCGCCGACCCAGCTTTCTTGTACAAAGTGGTTGATAACAGCGGTTGACTAGAGTTA
TCAACAAGTTTGTACAAAAAAGCTGAACGAGAAACGTAAAATGATATAAATATCAATATATTAAATTAGA
TTTTGCATAAAAAACAGACTACATAATACTGTAAAACACAACATATCCAGTCACTATGGCGGCCCCTCGA
GGGGCCGCATTAGGCACCCCAGGCTTTACACTTTATGCTTCCGGCTCGTATAATGTGTGGATTTTGAGTT
AGGATCCGGCGAGATTTTCAGGAGCTAAGGAAGCTAAAATGGAGAAAAAAATCACTGGATATACCACCGT
TGATATATCCCAATGGCATCGTAAAGAACATTTTGAGGCATTTCAGTCAGTTGCTCAATGTACCTATAAC
CAGACCGTTCAGCTGGATATTACGGCCTTTTTAAAGACCGTAAAGAAAAATAAGCACAAGTTTTATCCGG
CCTTTATTCACATTCTTGCCCGCCTGATGAATGCTCATCCGGAATTCCGTATGGCAATGAAAGACGGTGA
GCTGGTGATATGGGATAGTGTTCACCCTTGTTACACCGTTTTCCATGAGCAAACTGAAACGTTTTCATCG
CTCTGGAGTGAATACCACGACGATTTCCGGCAGTTTCTACACATATATTCGCAAGATGTGGCGTGTTACG
GTGAAAACCTGGCCTATTTCCCTAAAGGGTTTATTGAGAATATGTTTTTCGTCTCAGCCAATCCCTGGGT
GAGTTTCACCAGTTTTGATTTAAACGTGGCCAATATGGACAACTTCTTCGCCCCCGTTTTCACCATGGGC
AAATATTATACGCAAGGCGACAAGGTGCTGATGCCGCTGGCGATTCAGGTTCATCATGCCGTCTGTGATG
GCTTCCATGTCGGCAGAATGCTTAATGAATTACAACAGTACTGCGATGAGTGGCAGGGCGGGGCGTAAAG
ATCTGGATCCGGCTTACTAAAAGCCAGATAACAGTATGCGTATTTGCGCGCTGATTTTTGCGGTATAAGA
ATATATACTGATATGTATACCCGAAGTATGTCAAAAAGAGGTGTGCTATGAAGCAGCGTATTACAGTGAC
AGTTGACAGCGACAGCTATCAGTTGCTCAAGGCATATATGATGTCAATATCTCCGGTCTGGTAAGCACAA
CCATGCAGAATGAAGCCCGTCGTCTGCGTGCCGAACGCTGGAAAGCGGAAAATCAGGAAGGGATGGCTGA
GGTCGCCCGGTTTATTGAAATGAACGGCTCTTTTGCTGACGAGAACAGGGACTGGTGAAATGCAGTTTAA
GGTTTACACCTATAAAAGAGAGAGCCGTTATCGTCTGTTTGTGGATGTACAGAGTGATATTATTGACACG
CCCGGGCGACGGATGGTGATCCCCCTGGCCAGTGCACGTCTGCTGTCAGATAAAGTCTCCCGTGAACTTT
ACCCGGTGGTGCATATCGGGGATGAAAGCTGGCGCATGATGACCACCGATATGGCCAGTGTGCCGGTCTC
CGTTATCGGGGAAGAAGTGGCTGATCTCAGCCACCGCGAAAATGACATCAAAAACGCCATTAACCTGATG
TTCTGGGGAATATAAATGTCAGGCTCCCTTATACACAGCCAGTCTGCAGGTCGACCATAGTGACTGGATA
TGTTGTGTTTTACAGTATTATGTAGTCTGTTTTTTATGCAAAATCTAATTTAATATATTGATATTTATAT
CATTTTACGTTTCTCGTTCAGCTTTCTTGTACAAAGTGGTTGATAACAGCGCTTAGAGGCTTAGAGCTCG
AATTTCCCCGATCGTTCAAACATTTGGCAATAAAGTTTCTTAAGATTGAATCCTGTTGCCGGTCTTGCGA
TGATTATCATATAATTTCTGTTGAATTACGTTAAGCATGTAATAATTAACATGTAATGCATGACGTTATT
TATGAGATGGGTTTTTATGATTAGAGTCCCGCAATTATACATTTAATACGCGATAGAAAACAAAATATAG
CGCGCAAACTAGGATAAATTATCGCGCGCGGTGTCATCTATGTTACTAGATCGGGAATTGGTTCCGGAAC
CAATTCGTAATCATGTCATAGCTGTTTCCTGTGTGAAATTGTTATCCGCTCACAATTCCACACAACATAC
GAGCCGGAAGCATAAAGTGTAAAGCCTGGGGTGCCTAATGAGTGAGCTAACTCACATTAGGCTGAATTAG
GCGCGCCTATTTCTGAATTCAACACATTGCGGACGTTTTTAATGTACTGAATTAACGCCGAATTAATTCG
GGGGATCTGGATTTTAGTACTGGATTTTGGTTTTAGGAATTAGAAATTTTATTGATAGAAGTATTTTACA
AATACAAATACATACTAAGGGTTTCTTATATGCTCAACACATGAGCGAAACCCTATAGGAACCCTAATTC
CCTTATCTGGGAACTACTCACACATTATTATGGAGAAACTCGAGCTTGTCGATCGACAGATCCCGGTCGG
CATCTACTCTATTTCTTTGCCCTCGGACGAGTGCTGGGGCGTCGGTTTCCACTATCGGCGAGTACTTCTA
CACAGCCATCGGTCCAGACGGCCGCGCTTCTGCGGGCGATTTGTGTACGCCCGACAGTCCCGGCTCCGGA
TCGGACGATTGCGTCGCATCGACCCTGCGCCCAAGCTGCATCATCGAAATTGCCGTCAACCAAGCTCTGA
TAGAGTTGGTCAAGACCAATGCGGAGCATATACGCCCGGAGTCGTGGCGATCCTGCAAGCTCCGGATGCC
TCCGCTCGAAGTAGCGCGTCTGCTGCTCCATACAAGCCAACCACGGCCTCCAGAAGAAGATGTTGGCGAC
CTCGTATTGGGAATCCCCGAACATCGCCTCGCTCCAGTCAATGACCGCTGTTATGCGGCCATTGTCCGTC
AGGACATTGTTGGAGCCGAAATCCGCGTGCACGAGGTGCCGGACTTCGGGGCAGTCCTCGGCCCAAAGCA
TCAGCTCATCGAGAGCCTGCGCGACGGACGCACTGACGGTGTCGTCCATCACAGTTTGCCAGTGATACAC
ATGGGGATCAGCAATCGCGCATATGAAATCACGCCATGTAGTGTATTGACCGATTCCTTGCGGTCCGAAT
GGGCCGAACCCGCTCGTCTGGCTAAGATCGGCCGCAGCGATCGCATCCATAGCCTCCGCGACCGGTTGTA
GAACAGCGGGCAGTTCGGTTTCAGGCAGGTCTTGCAACGTGACACCCTGTGAACGGCGGGAGATGCAATA
GGTCAGGCTCTCGCTAAACTCCCCAATGTCAAGCACTTCCGGAATCGGGAGCGCGGCCGATGCAAAGTGC
CGATAAACATAACGATCTTTGTAGAAACCATCGGCGCAGCTATTTACCCGCAGGACATATCCACGCCCTC
CTACATCGAAGCTGAAAGCACGAGATTCTTCGCCCTCCGAGAGCTGCATCAGGTCGGAGACGCTGTCGAA
CTTTTCGATCAGAAACTTCTCGACAGACGTCGCGGTGAGTTCAGGCTTTTTCATATCTCATTGCCCCCCG
GATCTGCGAAAGCTCGAGAGAGATAGATTTGTAGAGAGAGACTGGTGATTTCAGCGTGTCCTCTCCAAAT
GAAATGAACTTCCTTATATAGAGGAAGGTCTTGCGAAGGATAGTGGGATTGTGCGTCATCCCTTACGTCA
GTGGAGATATCACATCAATCCACTTGCTTTGAAGACGTGGTTGGAACGTCTTCTTTTTCCACGATGCTCC
TCGTGGGTGGGGGTCCATCTTTGGGACCACTGTCGGCAGAGGCATCTTGAACGATAGCCTTTCCTTTATC
GCAATGATGGCATTTGTAGGTGCCACCTTCCTTTTCTACTGTCCTTTTGATGAAGTGACAGATAGCTGGG
CAATGGAATCCGAGGAGGTTTCCCGATATTACCCTTTGTTGAAAAGTCTCAATAGCCCTTTGGTCTTCTG
AGACTGTATCTTTGATATTCTTGGAGTAGACGAGAGTGTCGTGCTCCACCATGTTCACATCAATCCACTT
GCTTTGAAGACGTGGTTGGAACGTCTTCTTTTTCCACGATGCTCCTCGTGGGTGGGGGTCCATCTTTGGG
ACCACTGTCGGCAGAGGCATCTTGAACGATAGCCTTTCCTTTATCGCAATGATGGCATTTGTAGGTGCCA
CCTTCCTTTTCTACTGTCCTTTTGATGAAGTGACAGATAGCTGGGCAATGGAATCCGAGGAGGTTTCCCG
ATATTACCCTTTGTTGAAAAGTCTCAATAGCCCTTTGGTCTTCTGAGACTGTATCTTTGATATTCTTGGA
GTAGACGAGAGTGTCGTGCTCCACCATGTTGGCAAGCTGCTCTAGCCAATACGCAAACCGAATTCAGAAA
TAAATTCAGCCTAATTCGGCGTTAATTCAGTACATTAAAAACGTCCGCAATGTGTTATTAAGTTGTCTAA
GCGTCAATTTGTTTACACCACAATATATCCTGCCACCAGCCAGCCAACAGCTCCCCGACCGGCAGCTCGG
CACAAAATCACCACTCGATACAGGCAGCCCATCAGTCCGGGACGGCGTCAGCGGGAGAGCCGTTGTAAGG
CGGCAGACTTTGCTCATGTTACCGATGCTATTCGGAAGAACGGCAACTAAGCTGCCGGGTTTGAAACACG
GATGATCTCGCGGAGGGTAGCATGTTGATTGTAACGATGACAGAGCGTTGCTGCCTGTGATCAATTCGGG
CACGAACCCAGTGGACATAAGCCTGTTCGGTTCGTAAGCTGTAATGCAAGTAGCGTATGCGCTCACGCAA
CTGGTCCAGAACCTTGACCGAACGCAGCGGTGGTAACGGCGCAGTGGCGGTTTTCATGGCTTGTTATGAC
TGTTTTTTTGGGGTACAGTCTATGCCTCGGGCATCCAAGCAGCAAGCGCGTTACGCCGTGGGTCGATGTT
TGATGTTATGGAGCAGCAACGATGTTACGCAGCAGGGCAGTCGCCCTAAAACAAAGTTAAACATCATGGG
GGAAGCGGTGATCGCCGAAGTATCGACTCAACTATCAGAGGTAGTTGGCGTCATCGAGCGCCATCTCGAA
CCGACGTTGCTGGCCGTACATTTGTACGGCTCCGCAGTGGATGGCGGCCTGAAGCCACACAGTGATATTG
ATTTGCTGGTTACGGTGACCGTAAGGCTTGATGAAACAACGCGGCGAGCTTTGATCAACGACCTTTTGGA
AACTTCGGCTTCCCCTGGAGAGAGCGAGATTCTCCGCGCTGTAGAAGTCACCATTGTTGTGCACGACGAC
ATCATTCCGTGGCGTTATCCAGCTAAGCGCGAACTGCAATTTGGAGAATGGCAGCGCAATGACATTCTTG
CAGGTATCTTCGAGCCAGCCACGATCGACATTGATCTGGCTATCTTGCTGACAAAAGCAAGAGAACATAG
CGTTGCCTTGGTAGGTCCAGCGGCGGAGGAACTCTTTGATCCGGTTCCTGAACAGGATCTATTTGAGGCG
CTAAATGAAACCTTAACGCTATGGAACTCGCCGCCCGACTGGGCTGGCGATGAGCGAAATGTAGTGCTTA
CGTTGTCCCGCATTTGGTACAGCGCAGTAACCGGCAAAATCGCGCCGAAGGATGTCGCTGCCGACTGGGC
AATGGAGCGCCTGCCGGCCCAGTATCAGCCCGTCATACTTGAAGCTAGACAGGCTTATCTTGGACAAGAA
GAAGATCGCTTGGCCTCGCGCGCAGATCAGTTGGAAGAATTTGTCCACTACGTGAAAGGCGAGATCACCA
AGGTAGTCGGCAAATAATGTCTAGCTAGAAATTCGTTCAAGCCGACGCCGCTTCGCGGCGCGGCTTAACT
CAAGCGTTAGATGCACTAAGCACATAATTGCTCACAGCCAAACTATCAGGTCAAGTCTGCTTTTATTATT
TTTAAGCGTGCATAATAAGCCCTACACAAATTGGGAGATATATCATGCATGACCAAAATCCCTTAACGTG
AGTTTTCGTTCCACTGAGCGTCAGACCCCGTAGAAAAGATCAAAGGATCTTCTTGAGATCCTTTTTTTCT
GCGCGTAATCTGCTGCTTGCAAACAAAAAAACCACCGCTACCAGCGGTGGTTTGTTTGCCGGATCAAGAG
CTACCAACTCTTTTTCCGAAGGTAACTGGCTTCAGCAGAGCGCAGATACCAAATACTGTCCTTCTAGTGT
AGCCGTAGTTAGGCCACCACTTCAAGAACTCTGTAGCACCGCCTACATACCTCGCTCTGCTAATCCTGTT
ACCAGTGGCTGCTGCCAGTGGCGATAAGTCGTGTCTTACCGGGTTGGACTCAAGACGATAGTTACCGGAT
AAGGCGCAGCGGTCGGGCTGAACGGGGGGTTCGTGCACACAGCCCAGCTTGGAGCGAACGACCTACACCG
AACTGAGATACCTACAGCGTGAGCTATGAGAAAGCGCCACGCTTCCCGAAGGGAGAAAGGCGGACAGGTA
TCCGGTAAGCGGCAGGGTCGGAACAGGAGAGCGCACGAGGGAGCTTCCAGGGGGAAACGCCTGGTATCTT
TATAGTCCTGTCGGGTTTCGCCACCTCTGACTTGAGCGTCGATTTTTGTGATGCTCGTCAGGGGGGCGGA
GCCTATGGAAAAACGCCAGCAACGCGGCCTTTTTACGGTTCCTGGCCTTTTGCTGGCCTTTTGCTCACAT
GTTCTTTCCTGCGTTATCCCCTGATTCTGTGGATAACCGTATTACCGCCTTTGAGTGAGCTGATACCGCT
CGCCGCAGCCGAACGACCGAGCGCAGCGAGTCAGTGAGCGAGGAAGCGGAAGAGCGCCTGATGCGGTATT
TTCTCCTTACGCATCTGTGCGGTATTTCACACCGCATATGGTGCACTCTCAGTACAATCTGCTCTGATGC
CGCATAGTTAAGCCAGTATACACTCCGCTATCGCTACGTGACTGGGTCATGGCTGCGCCCCGACACCCGC
CAACACCCGCTGACGCGCCCTGACGGGCTTGTCTGCTCCCGGCATCCGCTTACAGACAAGCTGTGACCGT
CTCCGGGAGCTGCATGTGTCAGAGGTTTTCACCGTCATCACCGAAACGCGCGAGGCAGGGTGCCTTGATG
TGGGCGCCGGCGGTCGAGTGGCGACGGCGCGGCTTGTCCGCGCCCTGGTAGATTGCCTGGCCGTAGGCCA
GCCATTTTTGAGCGGCCAGCGGCCGCGATAGGCCGACGCGAAGCGGCGGGGCGTAGGGAGCGCAGCGACC
GAAGGGTAGGCGCTTTTTGCAGCTCTTCGGCTGTGCGCTGGCCAGACAGTTATGCACAGGCCAGGCGGGT
TTTAAGAGTTTTAATAAGTTTTAAAGAGTTTTAGGCGGAAAAATCGCCTTTTTTCTCTTTTATATCAGTC
ACTTACATGTGTGACCGGTTCCCAATGTACGGCTTTGGGTTCCCAATGTACGGGTTCCGGTTCCCAATGT
ACGGCTTTGGGTTCCCAATGTACGTGCTATCCACAGGAAAGAGACCTTTTCGACCTTTTTCCCCTGCTAG
GGCAATTTGCCCTAGCATCTGCTCCGTACATTAGGAACCGGCGGATGCTTCGCCCTCGATCAGGTTGCGG
TAGCGCATGACTAGGATCGGGCCAGCCTGCCCCGCCTCCTCCTTCAAATCGTACTCCGGCAGGTCATTTG
ACCCGATCAGCTTGCGCACGGTGAAACAGAACTTCTTGAACTCTCCGGCGCTGCCACTGCGTTCGTAGAT
CGTCTTGAACAACCATCTGGCTTCTGCCTTGCCTGCGGCGCGGCGTGCCAGGCGGTAGAGAAAACGGCCG
ATGCCGGGATCGATCAAAAAGTAATCGGGGTGAACCGTCAGCACGTCCGGGTTCTTGCCTTCTGTGATCT
CGCGGTACATCCAATCAGCTAGCTCGATCTCGATGTACTCCGGCCGCCCGGTTTCGCTCTTTACGATCTT
GTAGCGGCTAATCAAGGCTTCACCCTCGGATACCGTCACCAGGCGGCCGTTCTTGGCCTTCTTCGTACGC
TGCATGGCAACGTGCGTGGTGTTTAACCGAATGCAGGTTTCTACCAGGTCGTCTTTCTGCTTTCCGCCAT
CGGCTCGCCGGCAGAACTTGAGTACGTCCGCAACGTGTGGACGGAACACGCGGCCGGGCTTGTCTCCCTT
CCCTTCCCGGTATCGGTTCATGGATTCGGTTAGATGGGAAACCGCCATCAGTACCAGGTCGTAATCCCAC
ACACTGGCCATGCCGGCCGGCCCTGCGGAAACCTCTACGTGCCCGTCTGGAAGCTCGTAGCGGATCACCT
CGCCAGCTCGTCGGTCACGCTTCGACAGACGGAAAACGGCCACGTCCATGATGCTGCGACTATCGCGGGT
GCCCACGTCATAGAGCATCGGAACGAAAAAATCTGGTTGCTCGTCGCCCTTGGGCGGCTTCCTAATCGAC
GGCGCACCGGCTGCCGGCGGTTGCCGGGATTCTTTGCGGATTCGATCAGCGGCCGCTTGCCACGATTCAC
CGGGGCGTGCTTCTGCCTCGATGCGTTGCCGCTGGGCGGCCTGCGCGGCCTTCAACTTCTCCACCAGGTC
ATCACCCAGCGCCGCGCCGATTTGTACCGGGCCGGATGGTTTGCGACCGCTCACGCCGATTCCTCGGGCT
TGGGGGTTCCAGTGCCATTGCAGGGCCGGCAGACAACCCAGCCGCTTACGCCTGGCCAACCGCCCGTTCC
TCCACACATGGGGCATTCCACGGCGTCGGTGCCTGGTTGTTCTTGATTTTCCATGCCGCCTCCTTTAGCC
GCTAAAATTCATCTACTCATTTATTCATTTGCTCATTTACTCTGGTAGCTGCGCGATGTATTCAGATAGC
AGCTCGGTAATGGTCTTGCCTTGGCGTACCGCGTACATCTTCAGCTTGGTGTGATCCTCCGCCGGCAACT
GAAAGTTGACCCGCTTCATGGCTGGCGTGTCTGCCAGGCTGGCCAACGTTGCAGCCTTGCTGCTGCGTGC
GCTCGGACGGCCGGCACTTAGCGTGTTTGTGCTTTTGCTCATTTTCTCTTTACCTCATTAACTCAAATGA
GTTTTGATTTAATTTCAGCGGCCAGCGCCTGGACCTCGCGGGCAGCGTCGCCCTCGGGTTCTGATTCAAG
AACGGTTGTGCCGGCGGCGGCAGTGCCTGGGTAGCTCACGCGCTGCGTGATACGGGACTCAAGAATGGGC
AGCTCGTACCCGGCCAGCGCCTCGGCAACCTCACCGCCGATGCGCGTGCCTTTGATCGCCCGCGACACGA
CAAAGGCCGCTTGTAGCCTTCCATCCGTGACCTCAATGCGCTGCTTAACCAGCTCCACCAGGTCGGCGGT
GGCCCATATGTCGTAAGGGCTTGGCTGCACCGGAATCAGCACGAAGTCGGCTGCCTTGATCGCGGACACA
GCCAAGTCCGCCGCCTGGGGCGCTCCGTCGATCACTACGAAGTCGCGCCGGCCGATGGCCTTCACGTCGC
GGTCAATCGTCGGGCGGTCGATGCCGACAACGGTTAGCGGTTGATCTTCCCGCACGGCCGCCCAATCGCG
GGCACTGCCCTGGGGATCGGAATCGACTAACAGAACATCGGCCCCGGCGAGTTGCAGGGCGCGGGCTAGA
TGGGTTGCGATGGTCGTCTTGCCTGACCCGCCTTTCTGGTTAAGTACAGCGATAACCTTCATGCGTTCCC
CTTGCGTATTTGTTTATTTACTCATCGCATCATATACGCAGCGACCGCATGACGCAAGCTGTTTTACTCA
AATACACATCACCTTTTTAGACGGCGGCGCTCGGTTTCTTCAGCGGCCAAGCTGGCCGGCCAGGCCGCCA
GCTTGGCATCAGACAAACCGGCCAGGATTTCATGCAGCCGCACGGTTGAGACGTGCGCGGGCGGCTCGAA
CACGTACCCGGCCGCGATCATCTCCGCCTCGATCTCTTCGGTAATGAAAAACGGTTCGTCCTGGCCGTCC
TGGTGCGGTTTCATGCTTGTTCCTCTTGGCGTTCATTCTCGGCGGCCGCCAGGGCGTCGGCCTCGGTCAA
TGCGTCCTCACGGAAGGCACCGCGCCGCCTGGCCTCGGTGGGCGTCACTTCCTCGCTGCGCTCAAGTGCG
CGGTACAGGGTCGAGCGATGCACGCCAAGCAGTGCAGCCGCCTCTTTCACGGTGCGGCCTTCCTGGTCGA
TCAGCTCGCGGGCGTGCGCGATCTGTGCCGGGGTGAGGGTAGGGCGGGGGCCAAACTTCACGCCTCGGGC
CTTGGCGGCCTCGCGCCCGCTCCGGGTGCGGTCGATGATTAGGGAACGCTCGAACTCGGCAATGCCGGCG
AACACGGTCAACACCATGCGGCCGGCCGGCGTGGTGGTGTCGGCCCACGGCTCTGCCAGGCTACGCAGGC
CCGCGCCGGCCTCCTGGATGCGCTCGGCAATGTCCAGTAGGTCGCGGGTGCTGCGGGCCAGGCGGTCTAG
CCTGGTCACTGTCACAACGTCGCCAGGGCGTAGGTGGTCAAGCATCCTGGCCAGCTCCGGGCGGTCGCGC
CTGGTGCCGGTGATCTTCTCGGAAAACAGCTTGGTGCAGCCGGCCGCGTGCAGTTCGGCCCGTTGGTTGG
TCAAGTCCTGGTCGTCGGTGCTGACGCGGGCATAGCCCAGCAGGCCAGCGGCGGCGCTCTTGTTCATGGC
GTAATGTCTCCGGTTCTAGTCGCAAGTATTCTACTTTATGCGACTAAAACACGCGACAAGAAAACGCCAG
GAAAAGGGCAGGGCGGCAGCCTGTCGCGTAACTTAGGACTTGTGCGACATGTCGTTTTCAGAAGACGGCT
GCACTGAACGTCAGAAGCCGACTGCACTATAGCAGCGGAGGGGTTGGATCAAAGTACTTTGATCCCGAGG
GGAACCCTGTGGTTGGCATGCACATACAAATGGACGAACGGATAAACCT
Features (pLannotate 1.2.2; 31 found; start..end, strand, type, name):
     54..78      -  misc_feature   RB T-DNA repeat: right border repeat from nopaline C58 T-DNA
    144..298     -  CDS            lacZα (fragment): LacZα fragment of β-galactosidase; lacZ fragment
   2057..2081    +  protein_bind   attB1: mutant version of attB; recombination site for the Gateway® BP reaction BP Clonase™
   2102..6205    +  CDS            cas9: CAS9_STRP1 - Also known as csn1 From Streptococcus pyogenes serotype M1.
   6240..6347    +  CDS            RBCS1 (fragment): RBS1_SPIOL - Also known as RBCS. Experimental evidence at protein level: Swiss-Prot protein existence level 1. RuBisCO catalyzes two reactions: the carboxylation of D- ribulose 1,5-bisphosphate, the primary event in carbon dioxide fixation, as well as the oxidative fragmentation of the pentose substrate. Both reactions occur simultaneously and in competition at the same active site. Although the small subunit is not catalytic it is essential for maximal activity. From Spinacia oleracea (Spinach).
   6741..6765    -  protein_bind   attB2: mutant version of attB; recombination site for the Gateway® BP reaction BP Clonase™
   6794..6918    +  protein_bind   attR1: mutant version of attR; recombination site for the Gateway® LR reaction LR Clonase™
   6955..6985    +  promoter       lac UV5 promoter: E. coli lac promoter with an "up" mutation
   7010..7038    +  promoter       cat promoter (fragment): promoter of the E. coli cat gene encoding chloramphenicol acetyltransferase
   7039..7698    +  CDS            CmR: chloramphenicol acetyltransferase; cat; confers resistance to chloramphenicol
   7877..8035    +  CDS            ccdA (fragment): CCDA_ECO57 - Also known as H, letA. Experimental evidence at protein level: Swiss-Prot protein existence level 1. Antitoxin component of a type II toxin-antitoxin (TA) system which inhibits the post-segregational killing (PSK) of plasmid-free cells, also referred to as a plasmid addiction system. Binds to and blocks the activity of CcdB; will also remove bound CcdB protein from the CcdB-GyrA complex by forming a CcdA-CcdB complex, a process termed rejuvenation. Functions as a transcriptional corepressor for the ccdAB operon, repression also requires CcdB (By similarity). From Escherichia coli
   8040..8342    +  CDS            ccdB: CCDB_ECOLI - Also known as G, letB, letD. Experimental evidence at protein level: Swiss-Prot protein existence level 1. Toxic component of a type II toxin-antitoxin (TA) system, functioning in plasmid maintainence. Responsible for the post- segregational killing (PSK) of plasmid-free cells, also referred to as a plasmid addiction system. Half-life of over 2 hours. Cell killing by CcdB is accompanied by filamentation, defects in chromosome and plasmid segregation, defects in cell division, formation of anucleate cells, decreased DNA synthesis and plasmid loss. Interferes with the activity of DN
   8386..8510    -  protein_bind   attR2: mutant version of attR; recombination site for the Gateway® LR reaction LR Clonase™
   8550..8802    +  terminator     NOS terminator: nopaline synthase terminator and poly(A) signal
   8857..8879    -  protein_bind   lac operator (fragment): The lac repressor binds to the lac operator to inhibit transcription in E. coli. This inhibition can be relieved by adding lactose or isopropyl-β-D-thiogalactopyranoside (IPTG). lac repressor encoded by lacI
   8883..8913    -  promoter       lac promoter: promoter for the E. coli lac operon
   8928..8949    -  protein_bind   CAP binding site: CAP binding activates transcription in the presence of cAMP. E. coli catabolite activator protein
   9034..9208    -  polyA_signal   CaMV poly(A) signal: cauliflower mosaic virus polyadenylation signal
   9249..10274   -  CDS            HygR: hygromycin B phosphotransferase confers resistance to hygromycin
  10341..11016   -  promoter       CaMV 35S promoter (enhanced): cauliflower mosaic virus 35S promoter with a duplicated enhancer region
  11211..11235   -  misc_feature   LB T-DNA repeat: left border repeat from nopaline C58 T-DNA
  11494..11517   +  promoter       Pc promoter (fragment): intI1 (promoter lies within the coding sequence); class 1 integron promoter
  11693..11749   +  CDS            GmR (fragment): gentamycin acetyltransferase; aacC1; confers resistance to gentamycin
  11760..12547   +  CDS            SmR (fragment): aminoglycoside adenylyltransferase (Murphy, 1985); aadA; confers resistance to spectinomycin and streptomycin
  12793..13381   +  rep_origin     ori: high-copy-number ColE1/pMB1/pBR322/pUC origin of replication
  13567..13707   -  misc_feature   bom: basis of mobility region from pBR322
  13809..13848   -  CDS            rop (fragment): Rop protein, which maintains plasmids at low copy number; rop
  14051..14245   -  rep_origin     pVS1 oriV: origin of replication for the Pseudomonas plasmid pVS1 (Heeb et al., 2000)
  14311..15384   -  CDS            pVS1 RepA: replication protein from the Pseudomonas plasmid pVS1 (Heeb et al., 2000)
  15813..16442   -  CDS            pVS1 StaA: stability protein from the Pseudomonas plasmid pVS1 (Heeb et al., 2000)
  17002..17403   -  CDS            Y4CG_SINFN (fragment): Protein inferred from homology: Swiss-Prot protein existence level 3. From Sinorhizobium fredii (strain NBRC 101917 / NGR234).
