[The description below was written by a language model from this plasmid's Addgene catalogue record and pLannotate feature annotations shown in this document.]
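Description:
pMpGE010 is a Gateway-compatible binary T-DNA vector for CRISPR/Cas9 genome editing in the liverwort Marchantia polymorpha, built on the pMpGWB103 backbone and supplied as an empty destination vector. Outside the T-DNA borders it carries a ColE1/pMB1-type origin with the pBR322 bom region for replication in E. coli, and the pVS1 oriV, RepA and StaA functions that allow stable maintenance in Agrobacterium. Bacterial selection is by spectinomycin (aadA) together with chloramphenicol, the latter encoded within the Gateway cassette. Because that cassette also contains the ccdB toxin gene, the plasmid has to be propagated in a ccdB-tolerant strain.

Between the nopaline-type right and left border repeats there are three functional units. The first is an Arabidopsis codon-optimised Streptococcus pyogenes Cas9 coding sequence followed by the Pea3A terminator (detected in the annotation as a RuBisCO small-subunit fragment). This unit is flanked by attB1 and attB2 sites, left by the LR reaction used to install it. The promoter driving Cas9 lies in an unannotated region upstream of attB1 and is not named in the record. The second unit is an attR1–CmR–ccdB–attR2 destination cassette, inserted at the Aor51HI site and followed by a NOS terminator. An LR reaction with an entry clone replaces this cassette; in the context of this system that would presumably be a guide RNA expression unit, although the record does not specify it. The third unit is a hygromycin phosphotransferase gene under an enhanced CaMV 35S promoter with the CaMV poly(A) signal, for selecting transformed plants. After recombination, a single T-DNA therefore delivers Cas9, the inserted cassette and the plant selection marker together.
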