Addgene plasmid #71536: pMpGE010
Purpose: (Empty Backbone) For CRISPR/Cas9 genome editing in Marchantia polymorpha
Depositing lab: Takayuki Kohchi. Depositing organization: Kyoto University, Graduate School of Biostudies. Publication: Efficient CRISPR/Cas9-based genome editing and its application to conditional genetic analysis in Marchantia polymorpha. Sugano SS, Nishihama R, Shirakawa M, Takagi J, Matsuda Y, Ishida S, Shimada T, Hara-Nishimura I, Osakabe K, Kohchi T. PLoS One. 2018 Oct 31;13(10):e0205117. doi: 10.1371/journal.pone.0205117. eCollection 2018. PubMed 30379827.
Backbone
  Vector backbone: pMpGWB103
  Backbone manufacturer: Kohchi Lab., Kyoto University
  Backbone size (bp): 12945
  Modifications to backbone: Atco_Cas9 CDS and Pea3A terminator were introduced by LR reaction, an then the attR1-attR2 destination cassette was cloned into the Aor51HI site.
  Vector type: Plant Expression, CRISPR
  Selectable markers: Hygromycin
Growth in bacteria
  Bacterial resistance: Chloramphenicol and Spectinomycin, 25 & 50 μg/mL
  Growth temperature: 37°C
  Growth strain: ccdB Survival
  Copy number: High Copy
Gene/Insert
  Cloning method: Gateway Cloning
Resource information
  A portion of this plasmid was derived from a plasmid made by: Holger Puchta at Karlsruhe Institute of Technology, Germany, for the Atco_Cas9 CDS; Tsuyoshi Nakagawa at Shimane University, Japan for the Gateway cassette.
Terms and licenses: Academic/Nonprofit Terms; Industry Terms: Not Available to Industry
Depositor comments: Please visit https://www.biorxiv.org/content/early/2018/03/14/277350 for BioRxiv preprint
How to cite: pMpGE010 was a gift from Takayuki Kohchi (Addgene plasmid # 71536 ; http://n2t.net/addgene:71536 ; RRID:Addgene_71536)
