>Addgene plasmid #71536 | pMpGE010 | addgene partial sequence | sequence record 140012 | GW-5 5'-AATCTCGCCGGATCCTAACT-3'
AGCATAAAGTGTAAAGCCTGGGGTGCCTAATGCGGCCCCTCGAGGGGCCGCCATAGTGACTGGATATGTT
GTGTTTTACAGTATTATGTAGTCTGTTTTTTATGCAAAATCTAATTTAATATATTGATATTTATATCATT
TTACGTTTCTCGTTCAGCTTTTTTGTACAAACTTGTTGATAACTCTAGTCAACCGCTGTTATCAACCACT
TTGTACAAGAAAGCTGGGTCGGCGCGCCCACCCTTAAGCCTATACTGTACTTAACTTGATTGCATAATTA
CTTGATCATAGACTCATAGTAAACTTGATTACACAGATAAGTGAAGAAACAAACCAATTCAAGACATAAC
CAAAGAGAGGTGAAAGACTGTTTTATATGTCTAACATTGCACCTTAATATCACACTGTTAGTTCCTTTCT
TACTTAAATTCAACCCATTAAAGTAAAAACAACAGATAATAATAATTTGAGAATGAACAAAAGGACCATA
TCATTTATTAACTCTTATCCATCCATTTGCATTTTGATGTCCGAAAACAAAAACTGAAAGAACACAGTAA
ATTACAAGCAGAACAAATGATAGAAGAAAACAGCTTTTCCAATGCCATAATACTCAAACTTAGTAGGATT
CTGGTGTGTGGGCAATGAAACTGATGCATTGAACTTGACGAACGTTGTCGAAACCGATGATACGGACGAA
AGCTGGGAGGCCTGGAGCTCGGCGCGCCTCAAACCTTCCTCTTCTTCTTAGGATCAGCCCTTGAATCACC
ACCGAGCTGTGAGAGATCGATCCTAGTCTCGTAGAGTCCAGTGATAGACTGATGGATGAGG
