>Addgene plasmid #71536 | pMpGE010 | addgene partial sequence | sequence record 140013 | GW-3 5'-GCATGATGACCACCGATATG-3'
GTGGCTGATCTCAGCCACCGCGAAAATGACATCAAAAACGCCATTAACCTGATGTTCTGGGGAATATAAA
TGTCAGGCTCCCTTATACACAGCCAGTCTGCAGGTCGACCATAGTGACTGGATATGTTGTGTTTTACAGT
ATTATGTAGTCTGTTTTTTATGCAAAATCTAATTTAATATATTGATATTTATATCATTTTACGTTTCTCG
TTCAGCTTTCTTGTACAAAGTGGTTGATAACAGCGCTTAGAGGCTTAGAGCTCGAATTTCCCCGATCGTT
CAAACATTTGGCAATAAAGTTTCTTAAGATTGAATCCTGTTGCCGGTCTTNNNATGATTATCATATAATT
TCTGTTGAATTACGTTAAGCATGTAATAATTAACATGTAATGCATGACGTTATTTATGAGATGGGTTTTT
ATGATTAGAGTCCCGCAATTATACATTTAATACGCGATAGAAAACAAAATATAGCGCGCAAACTAGGATA
AATTATCGCGCGCGGTGTCATCTATGTTACTAGATCGGGAATTGGTTCCGGAACCAATTCGTAATCATGT
CATAGCTGTTTCCTGTGTGAAATTGTTATCCGCTCACAATTCCACACAACATACGAGCCGGAAGCATAAA
GTGTAAAGCCTGGGGTGCCTAATGAGTGAGCTAACTCACATTA
